>Addgene plasmid #153071 | pLVX-EF1α-ZC3H12D-D95N-IRES-EGFP | addgene full sequence | sequence record 304634 | Addgene NGS Result
TGTAGTCTTATGCAATACTCTTGTAGTCTTGCAACATGGTAACGATGAGTTAGCAACATGCCTTACAAGG
AGAGAAAAAGCACCGTGCATGCCGATTGGTGGAAGTAAGGTGGTACGATCGTGCCTTATTAGGAAGGCAA
CAGACGGGTCTGACATGGATTGGACGAACCACTGAATTGCCGCATTGCAGAGATATTGTATTTAAGTGCC
TAGCTCGATACATAAACGGGTCTCTCTGGTTAGACCAGATCTGAGCCTGGGAGCTCTCTGGCTAACTAGG
GAACCCACTGCTTAAGCCTCAATAAAGCTTGCCTTGAGTGCTTCAAGTAGTGTGTGCCCGTCTGTTGTGT
GACTCTGGTAACTAGAGATCCCTCAGACCCTTTTAGTCAGTGTGGAAAATCTCTAGCAGTGGCGCCCGAA
CAGGGACTTGAAAGCGAAAGGGAAACCAGAGGAGCTCTCTCGACGCAGGACTCGGCTTGCTGAAGCGCGC
ACGGCAAGAGGCGAGGGGCGGCGACTGGTGAGTACGCCAAAAATTTTGACTAGCGGAGGCTAGAAGGAGA
GAGATGGGTGCGAGAGCGTCAGTATTAAGCGGGGGAGAATTAGATCGCGATGGGAAAAAATTCGGTTAAG
GCCAGGGGGAAAGAAAAAATATAAATTAAAACATATAGTATGGGCAAGCAGGGAGCTAGAACGATTCGCA
GTTAATCCTGGCCTGTTAGAAACATCAGAAGGCTGTAGACAAATACTGGGACAGCTACAACCATCCCTTC
AGACAGGATCAGAAGAACTTAGATCATTATATAATACAGTAGCAACCCTCTATTGTGTGCATCAAAGGAT
AGAGATAAAAGACACCAAGGAAGCTTTAGACAAGATAGAGGAAGAGCAAAACAAAAGTAAGACCACCGCA
CAGCAAGCGGCCGGCCGCTGATCTTCAGACCTGGAGGAGGAGATATGAGGGACAATTAATTGGAGAAGTG
AATTATATAAATATAAAGTAGTAAAAATTGAACCATTAGGAGTAGCACCCACCAAGGCAAAGAGAAGAGT
GGTGCAGAGAGAAAAAAGAGCAGTGGGAATAGGAGCTTTGTTCCTTGGGTTCTTGGGAGCAGCAGGAAGC
ACTATGGGCGCAGCGTCAATGACGCTGACGGTACAGGCCAGACAATTATTGTCTGGTATAGTGCAGCAGC
AGAACAATTTGCTGAGGGCTATTGAGGCGCAACAGCATCTGTTGCAACTCACAGTCTGGGGCATCAAGCA
GCTCCAGGCAAGAATCCTGGCTGTGGAAAGATACCTAAAGGATCAACAGCTCCTGGGGATTTGGGGTTGC
TCTGGAAAACTCATTTGCACCACTGCTGTGCCTTGGAATGCTAGTTGGAGTAATAAATCTCTGGAACAGA
TTTGGAATCACACGACCTGGATGGAGTGGGACAGAGAAATTAACAATTACACAAGCTTAATACACTCCTT
AATTGAAGAATCGCAAAACCAGCAAGAAAAGAATGAACAAGAATTATTGGAATTAGATAAATGGGCAAGT
TTGTGGAATTGGTTTAACATAACAAATTGGCTGTGGTATATAAAATTATTCATAATGATAGTAGGAGGCT
TGGTAGGTTTAAGAATAGTTTTTGCTGTACTTTCTATAGTGAATAGAGTTAGGCAGGGATATTCACCATT
ATCGTTTCAGACCCACCTCCCAACCCCGAGGGGACCCGACAGGCCCGAAGGAATAGAAGAAGAAGGTGGA
GAGAGAGACAGAGACAGATCCATTCGATTAGTGAACGGATCTCGACGGTATCGCCTTTAAAAGAAAAGGG
GGGATTGGGGGGTACAGTGCAGGGGAAAGAATAGTAGACATAATAGCAACAGACATACAAACTAAAGAAT
TACAAAAACAAATTACAAAAATTCAAAATTTTCGGGTTTATTACAGGGACAGCAGAGATCCAGTTTATCT
AATACGACTCACTATAGGGAGAGAGAGAGAATTACCCTCACTAAAGGGAGGAGAAGCATGAATTCAAGGA
TCTGCGATCGCTCCGGTGCCCGTCAGTGGGCAGAGCGCACATCGCCCACAGTCCCCGAGAAGTTGGGGGG
AGGGGTCGGCAATTGAACGGGTGCCTAGAGAAGGTGGCGCGGGGTAAACTGGGAAAGTGATGTCGTGTAC
TGGCTCCGCCTTTTTCCCGAGGGTGGGGGAGAACCGTATATAAGTGCAGTAGTCGCCGTGAACGTTCTTT
TTCGCAACGGGTTTGCCGCCAGAACACAGCTGAAGCTTCGAGGGGCTCGCATCTCTCCTTCACGCGCCCG
CCGCCCTACCTGAGGCCGCCATCCACGCCGGTTGAGTCGCGTTCTGCCGCCTCCCGCCTGTGGTGCCTCC
TGAACTGCGTCCGCCGTCTAGGTAAGTTTAAAGCTCAGGTCGAGACCGGGCCTTTGTCCGGCGCTCCCTT
GGAGCCTACCTAGACTCAGCCGGCTCTCCACGCTTTGCCTGACCCTGCTTGCTCAACTCTACGTCTTTGT
TTCGTTTTCTGTTCTGCGCCGTTACAGATCCAAGCTGTGACCGGCGCCTACGGATCTAACAAGTTTGTAC
AAAAAAGCAGGCTTGAAGGAATTCGGTACCATGGAGCACCCCAGCAAGATGGAATTCTTCCAGAAGCTGG
GCTATGACCGGGAGGATGTGCTCCGGGTGTTGGGCAAGCTGGGCGAGGGCGCCCTGGTCAACGACGTGCT
GCAGGAGCTTATCCGCACGGGCAGCCGCCCGGGTGCCCTGGAGCACCCGGCTGCACCCAGGCTAGTGCCT
CGGGGCTCCTGTGGGGTCCCGGACTCTGCCCAGCGTGGCCCGGGGACAGCCCTGGAAGAGGACTTCAGAA
CCCTGGCCAGTTCTCTGCGACCCATAGTGATTAATGGCAGCAACGTGGCGATGAGCCATGGAAATAAAGA
AACCTTCTCTTGCCGGGGAATCAAGCTGGCTGTTGACTGGTTCAGGGACAGAGGACACACCTACATCAAA
GTTTTTGTTCCATCCTGGAGGAAGGACCCACCAAGAGCTGACACCCCTATCAGAGAGCAGCACGTGCTGG
CGGAGCTGGAGCGGCAGGCGGTGCTGGTGTACACGCCGTCCCGCAAGGTGCACGGCAAGCGCCTGGTCTG
CTACGACGACCGCTACATCGTGAAGGTGGCCTACGAGCAGGACGGCGTCATCGTCTCCAACGACAACTAC
CGGGACCTGCAGAGCGAGAACCCCGAGTGGAAGTGGTTCATCGAGCAGAGGCTGCTCATGTTCTCCTTCG
TCAACGACCGGTTCATGCCGCCTGATGACCCCCTGGGCCGCCATGGACCCTCCCTGAGCAACTTCCTGAG
CAGGAAGCCGAAGCCCCCAGAGCCATCCTGGCAGCATTGTCCTTATGGCAAGAAATGCACCTATGGCATC
AAGTGCAAGTTCTACCACCCGGAGAGGCCGCACCACGCGCAACTGGCGGTGGCCGACGAGCTCCGCGCCA
AGACAGGGGCCCGGCCTGGCGCGGGCGCCGAGGAGCAGCGGCCACCGAGAGCCCCGGGCGGCTCCGCAGG
AGCCCGGGCGGCCCCCCGGGAACCATTTGCGCACAGCCTCCCGCCGGCGCGGGGGTCCCCGGACCTGGCC
GCCCTGCGAGGGAGCTTCTCTCGGCTGGCCTTCAGCGACGACCTGGGGCCCCTGGGGCCGCCTCTCCCGG
TCCCCGCCTGCAGCCTCACGCCCCGACTGGGCGGGCCCGACTGGGTGTCCGCGGGCGGCCGGGTGCCAGG
CCCGCTCAGCCTCCCTAGCCCGGAGAGCCAGTTCTCCCCGGGCGACCTCCCGTCTCCGCCCGGCCTGCAG
CTCCAGCCGCGGGGCGAACACCGCCCTAGGGACCTGCACGGCGACTTGCTTTCCCCGCGCAGGCCACCCG
ACGACCCGTGGGCCCGTCCACCCCGCTCCGACCGCTTCCCTGGGCGCTCCGTCTGGGCGGAGCCGGCCTG
GGGCGACGGCGCCACTGGGGGACTTTCAGTGTACGCGACCGAGGACGACGAGGGGGACGCGCGCGCCCGG
GCTCGCATCGCGCTCTACAGCGTCTTCCCGCGTGACCAGGTGGACCGCGTGATGGCCGCGTTCCCGGAGC
TCTCAGACCTCGCCAGGCTCATCCTCCTGGTACAGAGATGCCAGAGCGCGGGGGCGCCCCTGGGCAAGCC
CTAGAAGAGCCCGGGCGATCGCGAACCCAGCTTTCTTGTACAAAGTGGTTCTCGAGAGATGGGGGTCCTG
GGCCCCAGGGTGTGCAGCCACTGACTTGGGGACTGCTGGTGGGGTAGGGATGAGGGAGGGAGGGGCATTG
TGATGTACAGGGCTGCTCTGTGAGATCAAGGGTCTCTTAAGGGTGGGAGCTGGGGCAGGGACTACGAGAG
CAGCCAGATGGGCTGAAAGTGGAACTCAAGGGGTTTCTGGCACCTACCTACCTGCTTCCCGCTGGGGGGT
GGGGAGTTGGCCCAGAGTCTTAAGATTGGGGCAGGGTGGAGAGGTGGGCTCTTCCTGCTTCCCACTCATC
TTATAGCTTTCTTTCCCCAGATCCGAATTGGAGATCCAAACCAAGGCGCGCCATACCGGTCGCCACCATG
GTGAGCAAGGGCGAGGAGCTGTTCACCGGGGTGGTGCCCATCCTGGTCGAGCTGGACGGCGACGTAAACG
GCCACAAGTTCAGCGTGTCCGGCGAGGGCGAGGGCGATGCCACCTACGGCAAGCTGACCCTGAAGTTCAT
CTGCACCACCGGCAAGCTGCCCGTGCCCTGGCCCACCCTCGTGACCACCCTGACCTACGGCGTGCAGTGC
TTCAGCCGCTACCCCGACCACATGAAGCAGCACGACTTCTTCAAGTCCGCCATGCCCGAAGGCTACGTCC
AGGAGCGCACCATCTTCTTCAAGGACGACGGCAACTACAAGACCCGCGCCGAGGTGAAGTTCGAGGGCGA
CACCCTGGTGAACCGCATCGAGCTGAAGGGCATCGACTTCAAGGAGGACGGCAACATCCTGGGGCACAAG
CTGGAGTACAACTACAACAGCCACAACGTCTATATCATGGCCGACAAGCAGAAGAACGGCATCAAGGTGA
ACTTCAAGATCCGCCACAACATCGAGGACGGCAGCGTGCAGCTCGCCGACCACTACCAGCAGAACACCCC
CATCGGCGACGGCCCCGTGCTGCTGCCCGACAACCACTACCTGAGCACCCAGTCCGCCCTGAGCAAAGAC
CCCAACGAGAAGCGCGATCACATGGTCCTGCTGGAGTTCGTGACCGCCGCCGGGATCACTCTCGGCATGG
ACGAGCTGTACAAGTAAAGCGGCCCGCGTCTGGAACAATCAACCTCTGGATTACAAAATTTGTGAAAGAT
TGACTGGTATTCTTAACTATGTTGCTCCTTTTACGCTATGTGGATACGCTGCTTTAATGCCTTTGTATCA
TGCTATTGCTTCCCGTATGGCTTTCATTTTCTCCTCCTTGTATAAATCCTGGTTGCTGTCTCTTTATGAG
GAGTTGTGGCCCGTTGTCAGGCAACGTGGCGTGGTGTGCACTGTGTTTGCTGACGCAACCCCCACTGGTT
GGGGCATTGCCACCACCTGTCAGCTCCTTTCCGGGACTTTCGCTTTCCCCCTCCCTATTGCCACGGCGGA
ACTCATCGCCGCCTGCCTTGCCCGCTGCTGGACAGGGGCTCGGCTGTTGGGCACTGACAATTCCGTGGTG
TTGTCGGGGAAGCTGACGTCCTTTCCATGGCTGCTCGCCTGTGTTGCCACCTGGATTCTGCGCGGGACGT
CCTTCTGCTACGTCCCTTCGGCCCTCAATCCAGCGGACCTTCCTTCCCGCGGCCTGCTGCCGGCTCTGCG
GCCTCTTCCGCGTCTTCGCCTTCGCCCTCAGACGAGTCGGATCTCCCTTTGGGCCGCCTCCCCGCCTGGA
ATTAATTCTGCAGTCGAGACCTAGAAAAACATGGAGCAATCACAAGTAGCAATACAGCAGCTACCAATGC
TGATTGTGCCTGGCTAGAAGCACAAGAGGAGGAGGAGGTGGGTTTTCCAGTCACACCTCAGGACCTTTAA
GACCAATGACTTACAAGGCAGCTGTAGATCTTAGCCACTTTTTAAAAGAAAAGAGGGGACTGGAAGGGCT
AATTCACTCCCAACGAAGACAAGATCTGCTTTTTGCCTGTACTGGGTCTCTCTGGTTAGACCAGATCTGA
GCCTGGGAGCTCTCTGGCTAACTAGGGAACCCACTGCTTAAGCCTCAATAAAGCTTGCCTTGAGTGCTTC
AAGTAGTGTGTGCCCGTCTGTTGTGTGACTCTGGTAACTAGAGATCCCTCAGACCCTTTTAGTCAGTGTG
GAAAATCTCTAGCAGTAGTAGTTCATGTCATCTTATTATTCAGTATTTATAACTTGCAAAGAAATGAATA
TCAGAGAGTGAGAGGCTAGCGTTTACCGTCGACCTCTAGCTAGAGCTTGGCGTAATCATGGTCATAGCTG
TTTCCTGTGTGAAATTGTTATCCGCTCACAATTCCACACAACATACGAGCCGGAAGCATAAAGTGTAAAG
CCTGGGGTGCCTAATGAGTGAGCTAACTCACATTAATTGCGTTGCGCTCACTGCCCGCTTTCCAGTCGGG
AAACCTGTCGTGCCAGCTGCATTAATGAATCGGCCAACGCGCGGGGAGAGGCGGTTTGCGTATTGGGCGC
TCTTCCGCTTCCTCGCTCACTGACTCGCTGCGCTCGGTCGTTCGGCTGCGGCGAGCGGTATCAGCTCACT
CAAAGGCGGTAATACGGTTATCCACAGAATCAGGGGATAACGCAGGAAAGAACATGTGAGCAAAAGGCCA
GCAAAAGGCCAGGAACCGTAAAAAGGCCGCGTTGCTGGCGTTTTTCCATAGGCTCCGCCCCCCTGACGAG
CATCACAAAAATCGACGCTCAAGTCAGAGGTGGCGAAACCCGACAGGACTATAAAGATACCAGGCGTTTC
CCCCTGGAAGCTCCCTCGTGCGCTCTCCTGTTCCGACCCTGCCGCTTACCGGATACCTGTCCGCCTTTCT
CCCTTCGGGAAGCGTGGCGCTTTCTCATAGCTCACGCTGTAGGTATCTCAGTTCGGTGTAGGTCGTTCGC
TCCAAGCTGGGCTGTGTGCACGAACCCCCCGTTCAGCCCGACCGCTGCGCCTTATCCGGTAACTATCGTC
TTGAGTCCAACCCGGTAAGACACGACTTATCGCCACTGGCAGCAGCCACTGGTAACAGGATTAGCAGAGC
GAGGTATGTAGGCGGTGCTACAGAGTTCTTGAAGTGGTGGCCTAACTACGGCTACACTAGAAGAACAGTA
TTTGGTATCTGCGCTCTGCTGAAGCCAGTTACCTTCGGAAAAAGAGTTGGTAGCTCTTGATCCGGCAAAC
AAACCACCGCTGGTAGCGGTGGTTTTTTTGTTTGCAAGCAGCAGATTACGCGCAGAAAAAAAGGATCTCA
AGAAGATCCTTTGATCTTTTCTACGGGGTCTGACGCTCAGTGGAACGAAAACTCACGTTAAGGGATTTTG
GTCATGAGATTATCAAAAAGGATCTTCACCTAGATCCTTTTAAATTAAAAATGAAGTTTTAAATCAATCT
AAAGTATATATGAGTAAACTTGGTCTGACAGTTACCAATGCTTAATCAGTGAGGCACCTATCTCAGCGAT
CTGTCTATTTCGTTCATCCATAGTTGCCTGACTCCCCGTCGTGTAGATAACTACGATACGGGAGGGCTTA
CCATCTGGCCCCAGTGCTGCAATGATACCGCGAGACCCACGCTCACCGGCTCCAGATTTATCAGCAATAA
ACCAGCCAGCCGGAAGGGCCGAGCGCAGAAGTGGTCCTGCAACTTTATCCGCCTCCATCCAGTCTATTAA
TTGTTGCCGGGAAGCTAGAGTAAGTAGTTCGCCAGTTAATAGTTTGCGCAACGTTGTTGCCATTGCTACA
GGCATCGTGGTGTCACGCTCGTCGTTTGGTATGGCTTCATTCAGCTCCGGTTCCCAACGATCAAGGCGAG
TTACATGATCCCCCATGTTGTGCAAAAAAGCGGTTAGCTCCTTCGGTCCTCCGATCGTTGTCAGAAGTAA
GTTGGCCGCAGTGTTATCACTCATGGTTATGGCAGCACTGCATAATTCTCTTACTGTCATGCCATCCGTA
AGATGCTTTTCTGTGACTGGTGAGTACTCAACCAAGTCATTCTGAGAATAGTGTATGCGGCGACCGAGTT
GCTCTTGCCCGGCGTCAATACGGGATAATACCGCGCCACATAGCAGAACTTTAAAAGTGCTCATCATTGG
AAAACGTTCTTCGGGGCGAAAACTCTCAAGGATCTTACCGCTGTTGAGATCCAGTTCGATGTAACCCACT
CGTGCACCCAACTGATCTTCAGCATCTTTTACTTTCACCAGCGTTTCTGGGTGAGCAAAAACAGGAAGGC
AAAATGCCGCAAAAAAGGGAATAAGGGCGACACGGAAATGTTGAATACTCATACTCTTCCTTTTTCAATA
TTATTGAAGCATTTATCAGGGTTATTGTCTCATGAGCGGATACATATTTGAATGTATTTAGAAAAATAAA
CAAATAGGGGTTCCGCGCACATTTCCCCGAAAAGTGCCACCTGACGTCGACGGATCGGGAGATCAACTTG
TTTATTGCAGCTTATAATGGTTACAAATAAAGCAATAGCATCACAAATTTCACAAATAAAGCATTTTTTT
CACTGCATTCTAGTTGTGGTTTGTCCAAACTCATCAATGTATCTTATCATGTCTGGATCAACTGGATAAC
TCAAGCTAACCAAAATCATCCCAAACTTCCCACCCCATACCCTATTACCACTGCCAATTACCCTGTGGCG
CAATTAACCCTCACTAAAGGGAACAAAAGCTGGAGCTGCAAGCTTAA
Features (pLannotate 1.2.2; 27 found; start..end, strand, type, name):
      1..227     +  promoter       RSV promoter: Rous sarcoma virus enhancer/promoter
    228..408     +  LTR            5' LTR (truncated): truncated 5' long terminal repeat (LTR) from HIV-1
    455..580     +  misc_feature   HIV-1 Ψ: packaging signal of human immunodeficiency virus type 1
    564..902     +  CDS            HIV-1 gag (fragment): gag protein from human immunodeficiency virus 1; gag
   1081..1314    +  misc_feature   RRE: The Rev response element (RRE) of HIV-1 allows for Rev-dependent mRNA export from the nucleus to the cytoplasm.
   1691..1791    +  CDS            Rev (fragment): human immunodeficiency virus 1 (HIV-1) Rev protein; rev; enhances nuclear export of unspliced and incompletely spliced viral mRNAs
   1806..1921    +  misc_feature   cPPT/CTS: central polypurine tract and central termination sequence of HIV-1 (lacking the first T)
   1960..1978    +  promoter       T7 promoter: promoter for bacteriophage T7 RNA polymerase
   2058..2269    +  promoter       EF-1α core promoter: core promoter for human elongation factor EF-1α
   2282..2550    +  LTR            5' LTR (truncated): truncated 5' long terminal repeat (LTR) from human T-cell leukemia virus (HTLV) type 1
   2579..2603    +  protein_bind   attB1: mutant version of attB; recombination site for the Gateway® BP reaction BP Clonase™
   2621..4201    +  CDS            ZC3H12D: ZC12D_HUMAN - Also known as C6orf95, MCPIP4 From Homo sapiens (Human).
   4225..4249    -  protein_bind   attB2: mutant version of attB; recombination site for the Gateway® BP reaction BP Clonase™
   4618..5337    +  CDS            EGFP: the original enhanced GFP (Yang et al., 1996) mammalian codon-optimized
   5357..5945    +  misc_feature   WPRE: woodchuck hepatitis virus posttranscriptional regulatory element
   5962..6081    +  CDS            nef (fragment): NEF_HV1Z2 - Experimental evidence at protein level: Swiss-Prot protein existence level 1. Extracellular Nef protein targets CD4(+) T-lymphocytes for apoptosis by interacting with CXCR4 surface receptors. From Human immunodeficiency virus type 1 group M subtype D (isolate Z2/CDC-Z34) (HIV-1).
   6060..6218    +  CDS            nef (fragment): NEF_HV1A2 - Experimental evidence at protein level: Swiss-Prot protein existence level 1. Extracellular Nef protein targets CD4(+) T-lymphocytes for apoptosis by interacting with CXCR4 surface receptors. From Human immunodeficiency virus type 1 group M subtype B (isolate ARV2/SF2) (HIV-1).
   6204..6384    +  LTR            5' LTR (truncated): truncated 5' long terminal repeat (LTR) from HIV-1
   6525..6541    -  protein_bind   lac operator: The lac repressor binds to the lac operator to inhibit transcription in E. coli. This inhibition can be relieved by adding lactose or isopropyl-β-D-thiogalactopyranoside (IPTG). lac repressor encoded by lacI
   6549..6579    -  promoter       lac promoter: promoter for the E. coli lac operon
   6594..6615    -  protein_bind   CAP binding site: CAP binding activates transcription in the presence of cAMP. E. coli catabolite activator protein
   6628..6720    -  CDS            lacI (fragment): lac repressor; lacI; The lac repressor binds to the lac operator to inhibit transcription in E. coli. This inhibition can be relieved by adding lactose or isopropyl-β-D-thiogalactopyranoside (IPTG).
   6903..7491    -  rep_origin     ori: high-copy-number ColE1/pMB1/pBR322/pUC origin of replication
   7662..8522    -  CDS            AmpR: β-lactamase; bla; confers resistance to ampicillin, carbenicillin, and related antibiotics
   8523..8627    -  promoter       AmpR promoter: bla
   8675..8809    +  polyA_signal   SV40 poly(A) signal: SV40 polyadenylation signal
   8892..8910    +  promoter       T3 promoter: promoter for bacteriophage T3 RNA polymerase
