[The description below was written by a language model from this plasmid's Addgene catalogue record and pLannotate feature annotations shown in this document.]
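Description:
pLVX-EF1α-ZC3H12D-D95N-IRES-EGFP is an HIV-1-based lentiviral transfer plasmid of about 8.9 kb for expressing a catalytically inactive form of human ZC3H12D (also called MCPIP4 or TFL) in mammalian cells. It is maintained in E. coli through a high-copy ColE1/pUC-type origin and an ampicillin resistance gene. The viral genome is transcribed from an RSV promoter fused to a truncated 5' LTR, an arrangement typical of Tat-independent, third-generation packaging. It carries the Ψ packaging signal with a gag fragment, the Rev response element for nuclear export of the full-length RNA, the cPPT/CTS element that aids nuclear import, and a WPRE to boost transcript stability and expression. A truncated LTR with adjoining nef fragments closes the provirus at the 3' end.

The expression cassette uses the EF-1α core promoter joined to an HTLV-1 LTR segment, a composite promoter giving constitutive expression in many cell types, including lymphocytes. The ZC3H12D open reading frame of about 1.6 kb is flanked by attB1 and attB2 Gateway sites, a remnant of the commercial wild-type ORF clone from which the mutant was made. The D95N substitution is recorded as abolishing the protein's RNase activity. EGFP lies downstream and, according to the plasmid name and backbone, is translated from the same transcript through an IRES. The feature table does not annotate the IRES itself, although an unannotated gap sits between attB2 and EGFP. EGFP allows transduced cells to be identified or sorted, and no drug selection marker for mammalian cells is annotated. The construct suits use as a nuclease-dead control alongside wild-type ZC3H12D, and the associated work concerns regulation of the proinflammatory phenotype of human memory T lymphocytes.
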