Addgene plasmid #153071: pLVX-EF1α-ZC3H12D-D95N-IRES-EGFP
Purpose: Lentiviral vector expressing human ZC3H12D mutated (D95N)
Depositing lab: Silvia Monticelli. Depositing organization: Institute for Research in Biomedicine, Switzerland. Publication: A molecular network regulating the proinflammatory phenotype of human memory T lymphocytes. Emming S, Bianchi N, Polletti S, Balestrieri C, Leoni C, Montagner S, Chirichella M, Delaleu N, Natoli G, Monticelli S. Nat Immunol. 2020 Apr;21(4):388-399. doi: 10.1038/s41590-020-0622-8. Epub 2020 Mar 16. PubMed 32205878.
Backbone
  Vector backbone: pLVX-EF1α-IRES-EGFP
  Backbone manufacturer: GENECOPOEIA
  Backbone size w/o insert (bp): 7349
  Total vector size (bp): 8933
  Vector type: Mammalian Expression, Lentiviral
Growth in bacteria
  Bacterial resistance: Ampicillin, 100 μg/mL
  Growth temperature: 37°C
  Growth strain: NEB Stable
  Copy number: High Copy
Gene/Insert
  Gene/Insert name: Mutated ZC3H12D (D95N)
  Species: H. sapiens (human)
  Insert size (bp): 1584
  Mutation: Changed D95 to N, known to abrogate the RNase enzymatic activity
  Entrez Gene: ZC3H12D (a.k.a. C6orf95, MCPIP4, TFL, dJ281H8.1, p34)
  Promoter: EF1α
  Cloning method: Unknown
  Sequencing primers: 5′ CTCCACGCTTTGCCTGACCCTGCTT
Resource information
  A portion of this plasmid was derived from a plasmid made by: The original wild-type, unmutated vector was purchased from GENECOPOEIA (catalog number EX-Y4955-Lv165). Starting from this vector, amino acid D95 was mutated to N.
Terms and licenses: Academic/Nonprofit Terms; Industry Terms: Not Available to Industry
How to cite: pLVX-EF1α-ZC3H12D-D95N-IRES-EGFP was a gift from Silvia Monticelli (Addgene plasmid # 153071 ; http://n2t.net/addgene:153071 ; RRID:Addgene_153071)
